>Addgene plasmid #22963 | pcDNA3-G4DBD-CREST (C91) | addgene partial sequence | sequence record 28857 | 22963 wit Gal4 N-term
GAGCTCGGATCCACTAGTAACGGCCGCCAGTGTGCTGGAATTCATGTCCGTGGCCTTCGCGTCGGCGCGG
CCGAGAGGCAAAGGGGAGGTCACTCAGCAGACCATCCAGAAGATGCTGGATGAGAACCACCACCTGATCC
AGTGCATCCTGGACTACCAGAGCAAGGGCAAGACAGCCGAGTGCACCCAGTACCAGCAGATCCTGCACCG
GAACCTGGTCTACCTGGCCACCATAGCAGATTCCAACCAGAACATGCAGTCTCTGCTTCCCGCGCCTCCA
ACCCAGAACATGAACCTCGGGCCCGGAGCACTCAGTCAGAGCGGTTCCAGCCAGGGCCTGCACCCCCAGG
GCAGCCTCAGTGACACCGTCAGCACAGGCCTGCCCCCTGCCTCCCTCATGCAGGGCCAGATCGGTAACGG
TCCAAACCACGTGTCCATGCAGCAGACGGCTCAGAGCACGCTGCCCACAACCTCCATGAGTATGTCAGGC
AGTGGCCATGGTACTGGGCCTGGGTACAGCCACTCGGGACCTACGTCACAGAGTGTCCCCATGCAAGGCC
AAGGTGCCATC
