[The description below was written by a language model from this plasmid's Addgene catalogue record.]
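Description:
pcDNA3-G4DBD-CREST (C91) is a mammalian expression plasmid built on the pcDNA3 backbone (listed as roughly 5 kb without insert) and propagated in E. coli under ampicillin selection. The record gives no feature table, so individual backbone elements are not itemised. The listed CMV forward sequencing primer is consistent with the CMV immediate-early promoter that normally drives expression in pcDNA3. Standard pcDNA3 also carries a neomycin resistance cassette for selection in mammalian cells, but the record does not confirm that this is present here. Copy number is recorded as unknown.

The insert is rat CREST (gene symbol Ss18l1), cloned between EcoRI and NotI sites; whether those sites survived cloning is not stated. It sits downstream of a G4DBD tag, which the record describes as N-terminal and carried on the backbone. G4DBD conventionally denotes the yeast Gal4 DNA-binding domain, so the encoded product should be a Gal4 DBD–CREST fusion protein. The "(C91)" in the name may indicate a particular fragment or truncation of CREST, such as a C-terminal portion, but the record does not define it and gives no insert size, so this remains uncertain.

Fusions of this type are generally used in transfection-based transactivation assays. The Gal4 DBD tethers the fused protein to UAS sites placed upstream of a co-transfected reporter gene, so the transcriptional activity of the fused protein or domain can be measured independently of its own DNA or chromatin targeting. The record does not explicitly state the intended application.
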