Addgene plasmid #22963: pcDNA3-G4DBD-CREST (C91)
Depositing lab: Anirvan Ghosh. Depositing organization: University of California, San Diego (UCSD).
Backbone
  Vector backbone: pcDNA3
  Backbone size w/o insert (bp): 5000
  Vector type: Mammalian Expression
Growth in bacteria
  Bacterial resistance: Ampicillin, 100 μg/mL
  Growth temperature: 37°C
  Growth strain: DH5alpha
  Copy number: Unknown
Gene/Insert
  Gene/Insert name: CREST
  Species: R. norvegicus (rat)
  Entrez Gene: Ss18l1 (a.k.a. CREST)
  Tag / fusion protein: G4DBD (N terminal on backbone)
  Cloning method: Restriction Enzyme; 5′ cloning site EcoRI (unknown if destroyed); 3′ cloning site NotI (unknown if destroyed)
  Sequencing primers: 5′ CMV-F
Terms and licenses: Academic/Nonprofit Terms; Industry Terms: Not Available to Industry
How to cite: pcDNA3-G4DBD-CREST (C91) was a gift from Anirvan Ghosh (Addgene plasmid # 22963 ; http://n2t.net/addgene:22963 ; RRID:Addgene_22963)
